>Addgene plasmid #90757 | MCM10 B10.6 gRNA | addgene full sequence | sequence record 183621 | Addgene NGS Result
CAGTGAGCGAGGAAGCGGAAGAGCGCCCAATACGCAAACCGCCTCTCCCCGCGCGTTGGCCGATTCATTA
ATGCAGCTGGCACGACAGGTTTCCCGACTGGAAAGCGGGCAGTGAGCGCAACGCAATTAATGTGAGTTAG
CTCACTCATTAGGCACCCCAGGCTTTACACTTTATGCTTCCGGCTCGTATGTTGTGTGGAATTGTGAGCG
GATAACAATTTCACACAGGAAACAGCTATGACCATGATTACGCCAAGCGCGCAATTAACCCTCACTAAAG
GGAACAAAAGCTGGAGCTGCAAGCTTAATGTAGTCTTATGCAATACTCTTGTAGTCTTGCAACATGGTAA
CGATGAGTTAGCAACATGCCTTACAAGGAGAGAAAAAGCACCGTGCATGCCGATTGGTGGAAGTAAGGTG
GTACGATCGTGCCTTATTAGGAAGGCAACAGACGGGTCTGACATGGATTGGACGAACCACTGAATTGCCG
CATTGCAGAGATATTGTATTTAAGTGCCTAGCTCGATACATAAACGGGTCTCTCTGGTTAGACCAGATCT
GAGCCTGGGAGCTCTCTGGCTAACTAGGGAACCCACTGCTTAAGCCTCAATAAAGCTTGCCTTGAGTGCT
TCAAGTAGTGTGTGCCCGTCTGTTGTGTGACTCTGGTAACTAGAGATCCCTCAGACCCTTTTAGTCAGTG
TGGAAAATCTCTAGCAGTGGCGCCCGAACAGGGACTTGAAAGCGAAAGGGAAACCAGAGGAGCTCTCTCG
ACGCAGGACTCGGCTTGCTGAAGCGCGCACGGCAAGAGGCGAGGGGCGGCGACTGGTGAGTACGCCAAAA
ATTTTGACTAGCGGAGGCTAGAAGGAGAGAGATGGGTGCGAGAGCGTCAGTATTAAGCGGGGGAGAATTA
GATCGCGATGGGAAAAAATTCGGTTAAGGCCAGGGGGAAAGAAAAAATATAAATTAAAACATATAGTATG
GGCAAGCAGGGAGCTAGAACGATTCGCAGTTAATCCTGGCCTGTTAGAAACATCAGAAGGCTGTAGACAA
ATACTGGGACAGCTACAACCATCCCTTCAGACAGGATCAGAAGAACTTAGATCATTATATAATACAGTAG
CAACCCTCTATTGTGTGCATCAAAGGATAGAGATAAAAGACACCAAGGAAGCTTTAGACAAGATAGAGGA
AGAGCAAAACAAAAGTAAGACCACCGCACAGCAAGCGGCCGCTGATCTTCAGACCTGGAGGAGGAGATAT
GAGGGACAATTGGAGAAGTGAATTATATAAATATAAAGTAGTAAAAATTGAACCATTAGGAGTAGCACCC
ACCAAGGCAAAGAGAAGAGTGGTGCAGAGAGAAAAAAGAGCAGTGGGAATAGGAGCTTTGTTCCTTGGGT
TCTTGGGAGCAGCAGGAAGCACTATGGGCGCAGCGTCAATGACGCTGACGGTACAGGCCAGACAATTATT
GTCTGGTATAGTGCAGCAGCAGAACAATTTGCTGAGGGCTATTGAGGCGCAACAGCATCTGTTGCAACTC
ACAGTCTGGGGCATCAAGCAGCTCCAGGCAAGAATCCTGGCTGTGGAAAGATACCTAAAGGATCAACAGC
TCCTGGGGATTTGGGGTTGCTCTGGAAAACTCATTTGCACCACTGCTGTGCCTTGGAATGCTAGTTGGAG
TAATAAATCTCTGGAACAGATTTGGAATCACACGACCTGGATGGAGTGGGACAGAGAAATTAACAATTAC
ACAAGCTTAATACACTCCTTAATTGAAGAATCGCAAAACCAGCAAGAAAAGAATGAACAAGAATTATTGG
AATTAGATAAATGGGCAAGTTTGTGGAATTGGTTTAACATAACAAATTGGCTGTGGTATATAAAATTATT
CATAATGATAGTAGGAGGCTTGGTAGGTTTAAGAATAGTTTTTGCTGTACTTTCTATAGTGAATAGAGTT
AGGCAGGGATATTCACCATTATCGTTTCAGACCCACCTCCCAACCCCGAGGGGACCCAGAGAGGGCCTAT
TTCCCATGATTCCTTCATATTTGCATATACGATACAAGGCTGTTAGAGAGATAATTAGAATTAATTTGAC
TGTAAACACAAAGATATTAGTACAAAATACGTGACGTAGAAAGTAATAATTTCTTGGGTAGTTTGCAGTT
TTAAAATTATGTTTTAAAATGGACTATCATATGCTTACCGTAACTTGAAAGTATTTCGATTTCTTGGCTT
TATATATCTTGTGGAAAGGACGAAACACCGAACTTCTTGACGCGGGAAAAGTTTAAGAGCTATGCTGGAA
ACAGCATAGCAAGTTTAAATAAGGCTAGTCCGTTATCAACTTGAAAAAGTGGCACCGAGTCGGTGCTTTT
TTTGAATTCTAGATCTTGAGACAAATGGCAGTATTCATCCACAATTTTAAAAGAAAAGGGGGGATTGGGG
GGTACAGTGCAGGGGAAAGAATAGTAGACATAATAGCAACAGACATACAAACTAAAGAATTACAAAAACA
AATTACAAAAATTCAAAATTTTCGGGTTTATTACAGGGACAGCAGAGATCCACTTTGGCGCCGGCTCGAG
TGGCTCCGGTGCCCGTCAGTGGGCAGAGCGCACATCGCCCACAGTCCCCGAGAAGTTGGGGGGAGGGGTC
GGCAATTGAACCGGTGCCTAGAGAAGGTGGCGCGGGGTAAACTGGGAAAGTGATGTCGTGTACTGGCTCC
GCCTTTTTCCCGAGGGTGGGGGAGAACCGTATATAAGTGCAGTAGTCGCCGTGAACGTTCTTTTTCGCAA
CGGGTTTGCCGCCAGAACACAGGTGTCGTGACGCGGGATCCGCCACCATGACCGAGTACAAGCCCACGGT
GCGCCTCGCCACCCGCGACGACGTCCCCAGGGCCGTACGCACCCTCGCCGCCGCGTTCGCCGACTACCCC
GCCACGCGCCACACCGTCGATCCGGACCGCCACATCGAGCGGGTCACCGAGCTGCAAGAACTCTTCCTCA
CGCGCGTCGGGCTCGACATCGGCAAGGTGTGGGTCGCGGACGACGGCGCCGCGGTGGCGGTCTGGACCAC
GCCGGAGAGCGTCGAAGCGGGGGCGGTGTTCGCCGAGATCGGCCCGCGCATGGCCGAGTTGAGCGGTTCC
CGGCTGGCCGCGCAGCAACAGATGGAAGGCCTCCTGGCGCCGCACCGGCCCAAGGAGCCCGCGTGGTTCC
TGGCCACCGTCGGAGTCTCGCCCGACCACCAGGGCAAGGGTCTGGGCAGCGCCGTCGTGCTCCCCGGAGT
GGAGGCGGCCGAGCGCGCCGGGGTGCCCGCCTTCCTGGAGACCTCCGCGCCCCGCAACCTCCCCTTCTAC
GAGCGGCTCGGCTTCACCGTCACCGCCGACGTCGAGGTGCCCGAAGGACCGCGCACCTGGTGCATGACCC
GCAAGCCCGGTGCCTGAACGCGTTAAGTCGACAATCAACCTCTGGATTACAAAATTTGTGAAAGATTGAC
TGGTATTCTTAACTATGTTGCTCCTTTTACGCTATGTGGATACGCTGCTTTAATGCCTTTGTATCATGCT
ATTGCTTCCCGTATGGCTTTCATTTTCTCCTCCTTGTATAAATCCTGGTTGCTGTCTCTTTATGAGGAGT
TGTGGCCCGTTGTCAGGCAACGTGGCGTGGTGTGCACTGTGTTTGCTGACGCAACCCCCACTGGTTGGGG
CATTGCCACCACCTGTCAGCTCCTTTCCGGGACTTTCGCTTTCCCCCTCCCTATTGCCACGGCGGAACTC
ATCGCCGCCTGCCTTGCCCGCTGCTGGACAGGGGCTCGGCTGTTGGGCACTGACAATTCCGTGGTGTTGT
CGGGGAAATCATCGTCCTTTCCTTGGCTGCTCGCCTGTGTTGCCACCTGGATTCTGCGCGGGACGTCCTT
CTGCTACGTCCCTTCGGCCCTCAATCCAGCGGACCTTCCTTCCCGCGGCCTGCTGCCGGCTCTGCGGCCT
CTTCCGCGTCTTCGCCTTCGCCCTCAGACGAGTCGGATCTCCCTTTGGGCCGCCTCCCCGCGTCGACTTT
AAGACCAATGACTTACAAGGCAGCTGTAGATCTTAGCCACTTTTTAAAAGAAAAGGGGGGACTGGAAGGG
CTAATTCACTCCCAACGAAGACAAGATCTGCTTTTTGCTTGTACTGGGTCTCTCTGGTTAGACCAGATCT
GAGCCTGGGAGCTCTCTGGCTAACTAGGGAACCCACTGCTTAAGCCTCAATAAAGCTTGCCTTGAGTGCT
TCAAGTAGTGTGTGCCCGTCTGTTGTGTGACTCTGGTAACTAGAGATCCCTCAGACCCTTTTAGTCAGTG
TGGAAAATCTCTAGCAGTACGTATAGTAGTTCATGTCATCTTATTATTCAGTATTTATAACTTGCAAAGA
AATGAATATCAGAGAGTGAGAGGAACTTGTTTATTGCAGCTTATAATGGTTACAAATAAAGCAATAGCAT
CACAAATTTCACAAATAAAGCATTTTTTTCACTGCATTCTAGTTGTGGTTTGTCCAAACTCATCAATGTA
TCTTATCATGTCTGGCTCTAGCTATCCCGCCCCTAACTCCGCCCATCCCGCCCCTAACTCCGCCCAGTTC
CGCCCATTCTCCGCCCCATGGCTGACTAATTTTTTTTATTTATGCAGAGGCCGAGGCCGCCTCGGCCTCT
GAGCTATTCCAGAAGTAGTGAGGAGGCTTTTTTGGAGGCCTAGGGACGTACCCAATTCGCCCTATAGTGA
GTCGTATTACGCGCGCTCACTGGCCGTCGTTTTACAACGTCGTGACTGGGAAAACCCTGGCGTTACCCAA
CTTAATCGCCTTGCAGCACATCCCCCTTTCGCCAGCTGGCGTAATAGCGAAGAGGCCCGCACCGATCGCC
CTTCCCAACAGTTGCGCAGCCTGAATGGCGAATGGG
[124 nt withheld, positions 4937-5060]
C
[91 nt withheld, positions 5062-5152]
A
[49 nt withheld, positions 5154-5202]
CCTTTGACGTTGGAGTCCACGTTCTTT
[37 nt withheld, positions 5230-5266]
ACCCTATCTCGGTCTATTCTTTTGATTTATAAGGGATTTTGCCGATTTCGGCCTATTGGTTAAAAAATGA
GCTGATTTAACAAAAATTTAACGCGAATTTTAACAAAATATTAACGCTTACAATTTAGGTGGCACTTTTC
GGGGAAATGTGCGCGGAACCCCTATTTGTTTATTTTTCTAAATACATTCAAATATGTATCCGCTCATGAG
ACAATAACCCTGATAAATGCTTCAATAATATTGAAAAAGGAAGAGTATGAGTATTCAACATTTCCGTGTC
GCCCTTATTCCCTTTTTTGCGGCATTTTGCCTTCCTGTTTTTGCTCACCCAGAAACGCTGGTGAAAGTAA
AAGATGCTGAAGATCAGTTGGGTGCACGAGTGGGTTACATCGAACTGGATCTCAACAGCGGTAAGATCCT
TGAGAGTTTTCGCCCCGAAGAACGTTTTCCAATGATGAGCACTTTTAAAGTTCTGCTATGTGGCGCGGTA
TTATCCCGTATTGACGCCGGGCAAGAGCAACTCGGTCGCCGCATACACTATTCTCAGAATGACTTGGTTG
AGTACTCACCAGTCACAGAAAAGCATCTTACGGATGGCATGACAGTAAGAGAATTATGCAGTGCTGCCAT
AACCATGAGTGATAACACTGCGGCCAACTTACTTCTGACAACGATCGGAGGACCGAAGGAGCTAACCGCT
TTTTTGCACAACATGGGGGATCATGTAACTCGCCTTGATCGTTGGGAACCGGAGCTGAATGAAGCCATAC
CAAACGACGAGCGTGACACCACGATGCCTGTAGCAATGGCAACAACGTTGCGCAAACTATTAACTGGCGA
ACTACTTACTCTAGCTTCCCGGCAACAATTAATAGACTGGATGGAGGCGGATAAAGTTGCAGGACCACTT
CTGCGCTCGGCCCTTCCGGCTGGCTGGTTTATTGCTGATAAATCTGGAGCCGGTGAGCGTGGGTCTCGCG
GTATCATTGCAGCACTGGGGCCAGATGGTAAGCCCTCCCGTATCGTAGTTATCTACACGACGGGGAGTCA
GGCAACTATGGATGAACGAAATAGACAGATCGCTGAGATAGGTGCCTCACTGATTAAGCATTGGTAACTG
TCAGACCAAGTTTACTCATATATACTTTAGATTGATTTAAAACTTCATTTTTAATTTAAAAGGATCTAGG
TGAAGATCCTTTTTGATAATCTCATGACCAAAATCCCTTAACGTGAGTTTTCGTTCCACTGAGCGTCAGA
CCCCGTAGAAAAGATCAAAGGATCTTCTTGAGATCCTTTTTTTCTGCGCGTAATCTGCTGCTTGCAAACA
AAAAAACCACCGCTACCAGCGGTGGTTTGTTTGCCGGATCAAGAGCTACCAACTCTTTTTCCGAAGGTAA
CTGGCTTCAGCAGAGCGCAGATACCAAATACTGTTCTTCTAGTGTAGCCGTAGTTAGGCCACCACTTCAA
GAACTCTGTAGCACCGCCTACATACCTCGCTCTGCTAATCCTGTTACCAGTGGCTGCTGCCAGTGGCGAT
AAGTCGTGTCTTACCGGGTTGGACTCAAGACGATAGTTACCGGATAAGGCGCAGCGGTCGGGCTGAACGG
GGGGTTCGTGCACACAGCCCAGCTTGGAGCGAACGACCTACACCGAACTGAGATACCTACAGCGTGAGCT
ATGAGAAAGCGCCACGCTTCCCGAAGGGAGAAAGGCGGACAGGTATCCGGTAAGCGGCAGGGTCGGAACA
GGAGAGCGCACGAGGGAGCTTCCAGGGGGAAACGCCTGGTATCTTTATAGTCCTGTCGGGTTTCGCCACC
TCTGACTTGAGCGTCGATTTTTGTGATGCTCGTCAGGGGGGCGGAGCCTATGGAAAAACGCCAGCAACGC
GGCCTTTTTACGGTTCCTGGCCTTTTGCTGGCCTTTTGCTCACATGTTCTTTCCTGCGTTATCCCCTGAT
TCTGTGGATAACCGTATTACCGCCTTTGAGTGAGCTGATACCGCTCGCCGCAGCCGAACGACCGAGCGCA
GCGAGT
Features (pLannotate 1.2.2; 27 found; start..end, strand, type, name):
     23..115     +  CDS            lacI (fragment): lac repressor; lacI; The lac repressor binds to the lac operator to inhibit transcription in E. coli. This inhibition can be relieved by adding lactose or isopropyl-β-D-thiogalactopyranoside (IPTG).
    128..149     +  protein_bind   CAP binding site: CAP binding activates transcription in the presence of cAMP. E. coli catabolite activator protein
    164..194     +  promoter       lac promoter: promoter for the E. coli lac operon
    202..218     +  protein_bind   lac operator: The lac repressor binds to the lac operator to inhibit transcription in E. coli. This inhibition can be relieved by adding lactose or isopropyl-β-D-thiogalactopyranoside (IPTG). lac repressor encoded by lacI
    263..281     +  promoter       T3 promoter: promoter for bacteriophage T3 RNA polymerase
    309..535     +  promoter       RSV promoter: Rous sarcoma virus enhancer/promoter
    536..716     +  LTR            5' LTR (truncated): truncated 5' long terminal repeat (LTR) from HIV-1
    763..888     +  misc_feature   HIV-1 Ψ: packaging signal of human immunodeficiency virus type 1
    872..1235    +  CDS            HIV-1 gag (fragment): gag protein from human immunodeficiency virus 1; gag
   1381..1614    +  misc_feature   RRE: The Rev response element (RRE) of HIV-1 allows for Rev-dependent mRNA export from the nucleus to the cytoplasm.
   1991..2017    +  CDS            Rev (fragment): human immunodeficiency virus 1 (HIV-1) Rev protein; rev; enhances nuclear export of unspliced and incompletely spliced viral mRNAs
   2021..2261    +  promoter       U6 promoter: RNA polymerase III promoter for human U6 snRNA
   2309..2376    +  misc_RNA       tracrRNA (fragment): trans-activating CRISPR RNA for the Streptococcus pyogenes CRISPR/Cas9 system
   2425..2542    +  misc_feature   cPPT/CTS: central polypurine tract and central termination sequence of HIV-1
   2611..2822    +  promoter       EF-1α core promoter: core promoter for human elongation factor EF-1α
   2848..3447    +  CDS            PuroR (fragment): puromycin N-acetyltransferase; pac from Streptomyces; confers resistance to puromycin
   3463..4051    +  misc_feature   WPRE: woodchuck hepatitis virus posttranscriptional regulatory element
   4102..4121    +  misc_feature   cPPT/CTS (fragment): central polypurine tract and central termination sequence of HIV-1
   4123..4356    +  LTR            3' LTR (ΔU3): self-inactivating 3' long terminal repeat (LTR) from HIV-1
   4434..4555    +  polyA_signal   SV40 poly(A) signal: SV40 polyadenylation signal
   4595..4730    +  rep_origin     SV40 ori: SV40 origin of replication
   4751..4769    -  promoter       T7 promoter: promoter for bacteriophage T7 RNA polymerase
   4777..4932    +  CDS            lacZα (fragment): LacZα fragment of β-galactosidase; lacZ fragment
   4937..5365    +  rep_origin     f1 ori (sequence partly withheld): f1 bacteriophage origin of replication; arrow indicates direction of (+) strand synthesis
   5418..5522    +  promoter       AmpR promoter: bla
   5523..6383    +  CDS            AmpR: β-lactamase; bla; confers resistance to ampicillin, carbenicillin, and related antibiotics
   6554..7142    +  rep_origin     ori: high-copy-number ColE1/pMB1/pBR322/pUC origin of replication
