[The description below was written by a language model from this plasmid's Addgene catalogue record and pLannotate feature annotations shown in this document.]
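Description:
MCM10 B10.6 gRNA is a third-generation lentiviral CRISPR guide plasmid built on the pLenti-sgRNA backbone, designed to express a single guide RNA against human MCM10. In bacteria it is maintained through a high-copy ColE1/pUC-type origin and selected with ampicillin via the β-lactamase gene. An f1 origin, an SV40 origin and poly(A) signal, and remnants of a lac/lacZα cloning region with flanking T3 and T7 promoters are also annotated in the backbone. The catalogue gives the backbone size without insert as 9,151 bp, whereas the sequenced record is 7,302 nt. This may reflect loss of a stuffer fragment when the guide was cloned, but the record does not explain the difference.

The viral portion has the usual self-inactivating layout. An RSV promoter drives a truncated HIV-1 5′ LTR, making genomic RNA production Tat-independent. It is followed by the Ψ packaging signal with a gag fragment, the Rev response element for nuclear export, a cPPT/CTS, a WPRE to boost transcript levels, and a ΔU3 3′ LTR. Within this frame, a human U6 RNA polymerase III promoter transcribes the MCM10-targeting spacer, inserted between BsmBI sites that were destroyed during cloning, fused to the Streptococcus pyogenes sgRNA scaffold (annotated as a tracrRNA fragment). Downstream, an EF-1α core promoter drives puromycin N-acetyltransferase for selection of transduced mammalian cells.

No Cas9 is encoded, so the nuclease must be supplied separately, for example by a Cas9-expressing cell line. The plasmid belongs to a series of guides used in a large-scale analysis of cell-cycle gene knockouts in human cells, and here it serves to disrupt MCM10.
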