Addgene plasmid #90757: MCM10 B10.6 gRNA
Purpose: 3rd generation lentiviral gRNA plasmid targeting human MCM10
Depositing lab: Iain Cheeseman. Depositing organization: Whitehead Institute for Biomedical Research. Publication: Large-Scale Analysis of CRISPR/Cas9 Cell-Cycle Knockouts Reveals the Diversity of p53-Dependent Responses to Cell-Cycle Defects. McKinley KL, Cheeseman IM. Dev Cell. 2017 Feb 27;40(4):405-420.e2. doi: 10.1016/j.devcel.2017.01.012. Epub 2017 Feb 16. PubMed 28216383.
Backbone
  Vector backbone: pLenti-sgRNA
  Backbone manufacturer: Eric Lander & David Sabatini labs (Addgene plasmid #71409)
  Backbone size w/o insert (bp): 9151
  Vector type: Lentiviral, CRISPR
  Selectable markers: Puromycin
Growth in bacteria
  Bacterial resistance: Ampicillin, 100 μg/mL
  Growth temperature: 37°C
  Growth strain: NEB Stable
  Copy number: Unknown
Gene/Insert
  Gene/Insert name: MCM10 (Guide Designation B10.6) (alt name: pKMKO series)
  gRNA/shRNA sequence: CACCgAACTTCTTGACGCGGGAAAA
  Species: H. sapiens (human)
  Promoter: U6
  Cloning method: Restriction Enzyme; 5′ cloning site BsmBI (destroyed during cloning); 3′ cloning site BsmBI (destroyed during cloning)
  Sequencing primers: 5′ hU6-F (5'-GAGGGCCTATTTCCCATGATT-3'); 3′ EF1a-R (5'-CACGGCGACTACTGCACTTA-3')
Terms and licenses: Academic/Nonprofit Terms; Industry Terms: Not Available to Industry
Depositor comments: Please note that gRNA target sequence listed is not strictly the 20nt spacer sequence, but also contains the 5' BsmBI overhang. For more information about knockout human cell lines generated using this plasmid, please see http://cellcycleknockouts.wi.mit.edu/ .
How to cite: MCM10 B10.6 gRNA was a gift from Iain Cheeseman (Addgene plasmid # 90757 ; http://n2t.net/addgene:90757 ; RRID:Addgene_90757)
